Addgene plasmid #195847: HiBiT-FZD9
Purpose: Expresses human FZD9 with an N-terminal HiBiT; contains P199R; I448V; S524N; R556H
Depositing lab: Gunnar Schulte. Depositing organization: Karolinska Institutet. Publication: Quantitative Profiling of WNT-3A Binding to All Human Frizzled Paralogues in HEK293 Cells by NanoBiT/BRET Assessments. Kozielewicz P, Shekhani R, Moser S, Bowin CF, Wesslowski J, Davidson G, Schulte G. ACS Pharmacol Transl Sci. 2021 May 11;4(3):1235-1245. doi: 10.1021/acsptsci.1c00084. eCollection 2021 Jun 11. PubMed 34151213.
Backbone
  Vector backbone: pcDNA3.1
  Vector type: Mammalian Expression
  Selectable markers: Neomycin (select with G418)
Growth in bacteria
  Bacterial resistance: Ampicillin, 100 μg/mL
  Growth temperature: 37°C
  Growth strain: DH5alpha
  Copy number: Unknown
Gene/Insert
  Gene/Insert name: FZD9
  Species: H. sapiens (human)
  Entrez Gene: FZD9 (a.k.a. CD349, FZD3)
  Promoter: CMV
  Tag / fusion protein: HiBiT (N terminal on insert)
  Cloning method: Gibson Cloning
  Sequencing primers: 5′ CMV; 3′ BGH
Terms and licenses: Academic/Nonprofit Terms; Industry Terms: Not Available to Industry
How to cite: HiBiT-FZD9 was a gift from Gunnar Schulte (Addgene plasmid # 195847 ; http://n2t.net/addgene:195847 ; RRID:Addgene_195847)
