[The description below was written by a language model from this plasmid's Addgene catalogue record and pLannotate feature annotations shown in this document.]
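Description:
HiBiT-FZD9 is a mammalian expression plasmid built on the pcDNA3.1 backbone (about 7.2 kb in the sequenced record) that drives expression of human Frizzled-9 (FZD9), a Wnt receptor, carrying an N-terminal HiBiT tag. Transcription is controlled by the human cytomegalovirus immediate-early enhancer and promoter and terminated by the bovine growth hormone polyadenylation signal; a T7 promoter lies between the CMV promoter and the coding region. The automated annotation labels the main open reading frame as a chicken FZD10 homologue, which is best read as a similarity match to the closely related FZD9 insert named in the catalogue entry. Immediately upstream, a short fragment matching mouse 5-HT3A receptor is detected. Its position is consistent with a heterologous signal peptide placed ahead of the tag, although the record does not state this. HiBiT itself is too small to appear in the feature list. The depositor notes four amino-acid differences in the receptor: P199R, I448V, S524N and R556H.

The plasmid is maintained in E. coli through a high-copy ColE1/pUC-type origin with ampicillin resistance, and it also carries an f1 origin. For mammalian cells, an SV40 early promoter drives a neomycin phosphotransferase gene followed by the SV40 poly(A) signal, allowing G418 selection of stable lines. HiBiT is a small peptide that complements the LgBiT fragment to reconstitute NanoLuc luciferase activity, so an extracellular N-terminal tag allows luminescent detection of receptor at the cell surface and can serve as a BRET donor. The associated publication used such constructs for NanoBiT/BRET measurement of WNT-3A binding across the human Frizzled paralogues in HEK293 cells.
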