Features (pLannotate 1.2.2; 21 found; start..end, strand, type, name):
     28..80      -  misc_feature   bom (fragment): basis of mobility region from pBR322
    235..614     +  enhancer       CMV enhancer: human cytomegalovirus immediate early enhancer
    615..818     +  promoter       CMV promoter: human cytomegalovirus (CMV) immediate early promoter
    814..847     +  LTR            5' LTR (truncated) (fragment): truncated 5' long terminal repeat (LTR) from HIV-1
    863..881     +  promoter       T7 promoter: promoter for bacteriophage T7 RNA polymerase
    923..997     +  CDS            Htr3a (fragment): 5HT3A_MOUSE - Also known as 5ht3, Htr3. Experimental evidence at protein level: Swiss-Prot protein existence level 1. This is one of the several different receptors for 5- hydroxytryptamine (serotonin), a biogenic hormone that functions as a neurotransmitter, a hormone, and a mitogen. This receptor is a ligand- gated ion channel, which when activated causes fast, depolarizing responses in neurons. It is a cation-specific, but otherwise relatively nonselective, ion channel. From Mus musculus (Mouse).
   1034..2737    +  CDS            FZD10: FZD10_CHICK - Also known as FZ10. Experimental evidence at protein level: Swiss-Prot protein existence level 1. Receptor for Wnt proteins. Functions in the canonical Wnt/beta-catenin signaling pathway. Activation by WNT7A induces expression of beta-catenin target genes (PubMed:11142678). The canonical Wnt/beta-catenin signaling pathway leads to the activation of disheveled proteins, inhibition of GSK-3 kinase, nuclear accumulation of beta-catenin and activation of Wnt target genes (PubMed:11142678). A second signaling pathway involving PKC and calcium fluxes has been seen for some family membe
   2787..3011    +  polyA_signal   bGH poly(A) signal: bovine growth hormone polyadenylation signal
   3015..3036    +  promoter       SV40 promoter (fragment): SV40 enhancer and early promoter
   3057..3485    +  rep_origin     f1 ori (sequence partly withheld): f1 bacteriophage origin of replication; arrow indicates direction of (+) strand synthesis
   3499..3828    +  promoter       SV40 promoter: SV40 enhancer and early promoter
   3895..4686    +  CDS            neo: KKA2_KLEPN - Also known as kan, nptII. Experimental evidence at protein level: Swiss-Prot protein existence level 1. Resistance to kanamycin, neomycin, paromomycin, ribostamycin, butirosin and gentamicin B. From Klebsiella pneumoniae.
   4710..4868    +  CDS            ble (fragment): BLE_KLEPN - Experimental evidence at protein level: Swiss-Prot protein existence level 1. Binding protein with a strong affinity to the bleomycin family of antibiotics. Binds to CL990; an antimitotic-antibiotic compound. From Klebsiella pneumoniae.
   4863..4984    +  polyA_signal   SV40 poly(A) signal: SV40 polyadenylation signal
   5057..5073    -  protein_bind   lac operator: The lac repressor binds to the lac operator to inhibit transcription in E. coli. This inhibition can be relieved by adding lactose or isopropyl-β-D-thiogalactopyranoside (IPTG). lac repressor encoded by lacI
   5081..5111    -  promoter       lac promoter: promoter for the E. coli lac operon
   5126..5147    -  protein_bind   CAP binding site: CAP binding activates transcription in the presence of cAMP. E. coli catabolite activator protein
   5160..5252    -  CDS            lacI (fragment): lac repressor; lacI; The lac repressor binds to the lac operator to inhibit transcription in E. coli. This inhibition can be relieved by adding lactose or isopropyl-β-D-thiogalactopyranoside (IPTG).
   5435..6023    -  rep_origin     ori: high-copy-number ColE1/pMB1/pBR322/pUC origin of replication
   6194..7054    -  CDS            AmpR: β-lactamase; bla; confers resistance to ampicillin, carbenicillin, and related antibiotics
   7055..7159    -  promoter       AmpR promoter: bla
>Addgene plasmid #195847 | HiBiT-FZD9 | addgene full sequence | sequence record 387098 | Addgene NGS Result
GACGGATCGGGAGATCTCCCGATCCCCTATGGTGCACTCTCAGTACAATCTGCTCTGATGCCGCATAGTT
AAGCCAGTATCTGCTCCCTGCTTGTGTGTTGGAGGTCGCTGAGTAGTGCGCGAGCAAAATTTAAGCTACA
ACAAGGCAAGGCTTGACCGACAATTGCATGAAGAATCTGCTTAGGGTTAGGCGTTTTGCGCTGCTTCGCG
ATGTACGGGCCAGATATACGCGTTGACATTGATTATTGACTAGTTATTAATAGTAATCAATTACGGGGTC
ATTAGTTCATAGCCCATATATGGAGTTCCGCGTTACATAACTTACGGTAAATGGCCCGCCTGGCTGACCG
CCCAACGACCCCCGCCCATTGACGTCAATAATGACGTATGTTCCCATAGTAACGCCAATAGGGACTTTCC
ATTGACGTCAATGGGTGGAGTATTTACGGTAAACTGCCCACTTGGCAGTACATCAAGTGTATCATATGCC
AAGTACGCCCCCTATTGACGTCAATGACGGTAAATGGCCCGCCTGGCATTATGCCCAGTACATGACCTTA
TGGGACTTTCCTACTTGGCAGTACATCTACGTATTAGTCATCGCTATTACCATGGTGATGCGGTTTTGGC
AGTACATCAATGGGCGTGGATAGCGGTTTGACTCACGGGGATTTCCAAGTCTCCACCCCATTGACGTCAA
TGGGAGTTTGTTTTGGCACCAAAATCAACGGGACTTTCCAAAATGTCGTAACAACTCCGCCCCATTGACG
CAAATGGGCGGTAGGCGTGTACGGTGGGAGGTCTATATAAGCAGAGCTCTCTGGCTAACTAGAGAACCCA
CTGCTTACTGGCTTATCGAAATTAATACGACTCACTATAGGGAGACCCAAGCTGGCTAGCGTTTAAACTT
AAGCTTGCCACCATGCGGCTCTGCATCCCGCAGGTGCTGTTGGCCTTGTTCCTTTCCATGCTGACAGGGC
CGGGAGAAGGCAGCCGGGTGAGCGGCTGGCGGCTGTTCAAGAAGATTAGCGGATCCCTGGAGATCGGCCG
CTTCGACCCGGAGCGCGGGCGCGGGGCTGCGCCGTGCCAGGCGGTGGAGATCCCCATGTGCCGCGGCATC
GGCTACAACCTGACCCGCATGCCCAACCTGCTGGGCCACACGTCGCAGGGCGAGGCGGCTGCCGAGCTAG
CGGAGTTCGCGCCGCTGGTGCAGTACGGCTGCCACAGCCACCTGCGCTTCTTCCTGTGCTCGCTCTACGC
GCCCATGTGCACCGACCAGGTCTCGACGCCCATTCCCGCCTGCCGGCCCATGTGCGAGCAGGCGCGCCTG
CGCTGCGCGCCCATCATGGAGCAGTTCAACTTCGGCTGGCCGGACTCGCTCGACTGCGCCCGGCTGCCCA
CGCGCAACGACCCGCACGCGCTGTGCATGGAGGCGCCCGAGAACGCCACGGCCGGCCCCGCGGAGCCCCA
CAAGGGCCTGGGCATGCTGCCCGTGGCGCCGCGGCCCGCGCGCCCTCCCGGAGACCTGGGCCCGGGCGCG
GGCGGCAGTGGCACCTGCGAGAACCGCGAGAAGTTCCAGTACGTGGAGAAGAGCCGCTCGTGCGCACCGC
GCTGCGGGCCCGGCGTCGAGGTGTTCTGGTCCCGGCGCGACAAGGACTTCGCGCTGGTCTGGATGGCCGT
GTGGTCGGCGCTGTGCTTCTTCTCCACCGCCTTCACTGTGCTCACCTTCTTGCTGGAGCCCCACCGCTTC
CAGTACCCCGAGCGCCCCATCATCTTCCTCTCCATGTGCTACAACGTCTACTCGCTGGCCTTCCTGATCC
GTGCGGTGGCCGGAGCGCAGAGCGTGGCCTGTGACCAGGAGGCGGGCGCGCTCTACGTGATCCAGGAGGG
CCTGGAGAACACGGGCTGCACGCTGGTCTTCCTACTGCTCTACTACTTCGGCATGGCCAGCTCGCTCTGG
TGGGTGGTCCTGACGCTCACCTGGTTCCTGGCTGCCGGGAAGAAATGGGGCCACGAGGCCATCGAGGCCC
ACGGCAGCTATTTCCACATGGCTGCCTGGGGCCTGCCCGCGCTCAAGACCATCGTCATCCTGACCCTGCG
CAAGGTGGCGGGTGATGAGCTGACTGGGCTTTGCTACGTGGCCAGCACGGATGCAGCAGCGCTCACGGGC
TTCGTGCTGGTGCCCCTCTCTGGCTACCTGGTGCTGGGCAGTAGTTTCCTCCTGACCGGCTTCGTGGCCC
TCTTCCACATCCGCAAGATCATGAAGACGGGCGGCACCAACACAGAGAAGCTGGAGAAGCTCATGGTCAA
GGTCGGGGTCTTCTCCATCCTCTACACGGTGCCCGCCACCTGCGTCATCGTTTGCTATGTCTACGAACGC
CTCAACATGGACTTCTGGCGCCTTCGGGCCACAGAGCAGCCATGCGCAGCGGCCGCGGGGCCCGGAGGCC
GGAGGGACTGCTCGCTGCCAGGGGGCTCGGTGCCCACCGTGGCGGTCTTCATGCTCAAAATTTTCATGTC
ACTGGTGGTGGGGATCACCAACGGCGTCTGGGTGTGGAGCTCCAAGACTTTCCAGACCTGGCAGAGCCTG
TGCTACCGCAAGATAGCAGCTGGCCGGGCCCGGGCCAAGGCCTGCCACGCCCCCGGGAGCTACGGACGTG
GCACGCACTGCCACTATAAGGCTCCCACCGTGGTCTTGCACATGACTAAGACGGACCCCTCTTTGGAGAA
CCCCACACACCTCACGTAATCTAGAGGGCCCGTTTAAACCCGCTGATCAGCCTCGACTGTGCCTTCTAGT
TGCCAGCCATCTGTTGTTTGCCCCTCCCCCGTGCCTTCCTTGACCCTGGAAGGTGCCACTCCCACTGTCC
TTTCCTAATAAAATGAGGAAATTGCATCGCATTGTCTGAGTAGGTGTCATTCTATTCTGGGGGGTGGGGT
GGGGCAGGACAGCAAGGGGGAGGATTGGGAAGACAATAGCAGGCATGCTGGGGATGCGGTGGGCTCTATG
GCTTCTGAGGCGGAAAGAACCAGCTGGGGCTCTAGGGGGTATCCCC
[124 nt withheld, positions 3057-3180]
C
[91 nt withheld, positions 3182-3272]
A
[49 nt withheld, positions 3274-3322]
CCTTTGACGTTGGAGTCCACGTTCTTT
[37 nt withheld, positions 3350-3386]
ACCCTATCTCGGTCTATTCTTTTGATTTATAAGGGATTTTGCCGATTTCGGCCTATTGGTTAAAAAATGA
GCTGATTTAACAAAAATTTAACGCGAATTAATTCTGTGGAATGTGTGTCAGTTAGGGTGTGGAAAGTCCC
CAGGCTCCCCAGCAGGCAGAAGTATGCAAAGCATGCATCTCAATTAGTCAGCAACCAGGTGTGGAAAGTC
CCCAGGCTCCCCAGCAGGCAGAAGTATGCAAAGCATGCATCTCAATTAGTCAGCAACCATAGTCCCGCCC
CTAACTCCGCCCATCCCGCCCCTAACTCCGCCCAGTTCCGCCCATTCTCCGCCCCATGGCTGACTAATTT
TTTTTATTTATGCAGAGGCCGAGGCCGCCTCTGCCTCTGAGCTATTCCAGAAGTAGTGAGGAGGCTTTTT
TGGAGGCCTAGGCTTTTGCAAAAAGCTCCCGGGAGCTTGTATATCCATTTTCGGATCTGATCAAGAGACA
GGATGAGGATCGTTTCGCATGATTGAACAAGATGGATTGCACGCAGGTTCTCCGGCCGCTTGGGTGGAGA
GGCTATTCGGCTATGACTGGGCACAACAGACAATCGGCTGCTCTGATGCCGCCGTGTTCCGGCTGTCAGC
GCAGGGGCGCCCGGTTCTTTTTGTCAAGACCGACCTGTCCGGTGCCCTGAATGAACTGCAGGACGAGGCA
GCGCGGCTATCGTGGCTGGCCACGACGGGCGTTCCTTGCGCAGCTGTGCTCGACGTTGTCACTGAAGCGG
GAAGGGACTGGCTGCTATTGGGCGAAGTGCCGGGGCAGGATCTCCTGTCATCTCACCTTGCTCCTGCCGA
GAAAGTATCCATCATGGCTGATGCAATGCGGCGGCTGCATACGCTTGATCCGGCTACCTGCCCATTCGAC
CACCAAGCGAAACATCGCATCGAGCGAGCACGTACTCGGATGGAAGCCGGTCTTGTCGATCAGGATGATC
TGGACGAAGAGCATCAGGGGCTCGCGCCAGCCGAACTGTTCGCCAGGCTCAAGGCGCGCATGCCCGACGG
CGAGGATCTCGTCGTGACCCATGGCGATGCCTGCTTGCCGAATATCATGGTGGAAAATGGCCGCTTTTCT
GGATTCATCGACTGTGGCCGGCTGGGTGTGGCGGACCGCTATCAGGACATAGCGTTGGCTACCCGTGATA
TTGCTGAAGAGCTTGGCGGCGAATGGGCTGACCGCTTCCTCGTGCTTTACGGTATCGCCGCTCCCGATTC
GCAGCGCATCGCCTTCTATCGCCTTCTTGACGAGTTCTTCTGAGCGGGACTCTGGGGTTCGAAATGACCG
ACCAAGCGACGCCCAACCTGCCATCACGAGATTTCGATTCCACCGCCGCCTTCTATGAAAGGTTGGGCTT
CGGAATCGTTTTCCGGGACGCCGGCTGGATGATCCTCCAGCGCGGGGATCTCATGCTGGAGTTCTTCGCC
CACCCCAACTTGTTTATTGCAGCTTATAATGGTTACAAATAAAGCAATAGCATCACAAATTTCACAAATA
AAGCATTTTTTTCACTGCATTCTAGTTGTGGTTTGTCCAAACTCATCAATGTATCTTATCATGTCTGTAT
ACCGTCGACCTCTAGCTAGAGCTTGGCGTAATCATGGTCATAGCTGTTTCCTGTGTGAAATTGTTATCCG
CTCACAATTCCACACAACATACGAGCCGGAAGCATAAAGTGTAAAGCCTGGGGTGCCTAATGAGTGAGCT
AACTCACATTAATTGCGTTGCGCTCACTGCCCGCTTTCCAGTCGGGAAACCTGTCGTGCCAGCTGCATTA
ATGAATCGGCCAACGCGCGGGGAGAGGCGGTTTGCGTATTGGGCGCTCTTCCGCTTCCTCGCTCACTGAC
TCGCTGCGCTCGGTCGTTCGGCTGCGGCGAGCGGTATCAGCTCACTCAAAGGCGGTAATACGGTTATCCA
CAGAATCAGGGGATAACGCAGGAAAGAACATGTGAGCAAAAGGCCAGCAAAAGGCCAGGAACCGTAAAAA
GGCCGCGTTGCTGGCGTTTTTCCATAGGCTCCGCCCCCCTGACGAGCATCACAAAAATCGACGCTCAAGT
CAGAGGTGGCGAAACCCGACAGGACTATAAAGATACCAGGCGTTTCCCCCTGGAAGCTCCCTCGTGCGCT
CTCCTGTTCCGACCCTGCCGCTTACCGGATACCTGTCCGCCTTTCTCCCTTCGGGAAGCGTGGCGCTTTC
TCATAGCTCACGCTGTAGGTATCTCAGTTCGGTGTAGGTCGTTCGCTCCAAGCTGGGCTGTGTGCACGAA
CCCCCCGTTCAGCCCGACCGCTGCGCCTTATCCGGTAACTATCGTCTTGAGTCCAACCCGGTAAGACACG
ACTTATCGCCACTGGCAGCAGCCACTGGTAACAGGATTAGCAGAGCGAGGTATGTAGGCGGTGCTACAGA
GTTCTTGAAGTGGTGGCCTAACTACGGCTACACTAGAAGAACAGTATTTGGTATCTGCGCTCTGCTGAAG
CCAGTTACCTTCGGAAAAAGAGTTGGTAGCTCTTGATCCGGCAAACAAACCACCGCTGGTAGCGGTGGTT
TTTTTGTTTGCAAGCAGCAGATTACGCGCAGAAAAAAAGGATCTCAAGAAGATCCTTTGATCTTTTCTAC
GGGGTCTGACGCTCAGTGGAACGAAAACTCACGTTAAGGGATTTTGGTCATGAGATTATCAAAAAGGATC
TTCACCTAGATCCTTTTAAATTAAAAATGAAGTTTTAAATCAATCTAAAGTATATATGAGTAAACTTGGT
CTGACAGTTACCAATGCTTAATCAGTGAGGCACCTATCTCAGCGATCTGTCTATTTCGTTCATCCATAGT
TGCCTGACTCCCCGTCGTGTAGATAACTACGATACGGGAGGGCTTACCATCTGGCCCCAGTGCTGCAATG
ATACCGCGAGACCCACGCTCACCGGCTCCAGATTTATCAGCAATAAACCAGCCAGCCGGAAGGGCCGAGC
GCAGAAGTGGTCCTGCAACTTTATCCGCCTCCATCCAGTCTATTAATTGTTGCCGGGAAGCTAGAGTAAG
TAGTTCGCCAGTTAATAGTTTGCGCAACGTTGTTGCCATTGCTACAGGCATCGTGGTGTCACGCTCGTCG
TTTGGTATGGCTTCATTCAGCTCCGGTTCCCAACGATCAAGGCGAGTTACATGATCCCCCATGTTGTGCA
AAAAAGCGGTTAGCTCCTTCGGTCCTCCGATCGTTGTCAGAAGTAAGTTGGCCGCAGTGTTATCACTCAT
GGTTATGGCAGCACTGCATAATTCTCTTACTGTCATGCCATCCGTAAGATGCTTTTCTGTGACTGGTGAG
TACTCAACCAAGTCATTCTGAGAATAGTGTATGCGGCGACCGAGTTGCTCTTGCCCGGCGTCAATACGGG
ATAATACCGCGCCACATAGCAGAACTTTAAAAGTGCTCATCATTGGAAAACGTTCTTCGGGGCGAAAACT
CTCAAGGATCTTACCGCTGTTGAGATCCAGTTCGATGTAACCCACTCGTGCACCCAACTGATCTTCAGCA
TCTTTTACTTTCACCAGCGTTTCTGGGTGAGCAAAAACAGGAAGGCAAAATGCCGCAAAAAAGGGAATAA
GGGCGACACGGAAATGTTGAATACTCATACTCTTCCTTTTTCAATATTATTGAAGCATTTATCAGGGTTA
TTGTCTCATGAGCGGATACATATTTGAATGTATTTAGAAAAATAAACAAATAGGGGTTCCGCGCACATTT
CCCCGAAAAGTGCCACCTGACGTC
