>Addgene plasmid #195847 | HiBiT-FZD9 | depositor partial sequence | sequence record 379774 | CMV forward
AATAGGCAGAGCTCTCTGGCTAACTAGAGAACCCACTGCTTACTGGCTTATCGAAATTAATACGACTCAC
TATAGGGAGACCCAAGCTGGCTAGCGTTTAAACTTAAGCTTGCCACCATGCGGCTCTGCATCCCGCAGGT
GCTGTTGGCCTTGTTCCTTTCCATGCTGACAGGGCCGGGAGAAGGCAGCCGGGTGAGCGGCTGGCGGCTG
TTCAAGAAGATTAGCGGATCCCTGGAGATCGGCCGCTTCGACCCGGAGCGCGGGCGCGGGGCTGCGCCGT
GCCAGGCGGTGGAGATCCCCATGTGCCGCGGCATCGGCTACAACCTGACCCGCATGCCCAACCTGCTGGG
CCACACGTCGCAGGGCGAGGCGGCTGCCGAGCTAGCGGAGTTCGCGCCGCTGGTGCAGTACGGCTGCCAC
AGCCACCTGCGCTTCTTCCTGTGCTCGCTCTACGCGCCCATGTGCACCGACCAGGTCTCGACGCCCATTC
CCGCCTGCCGGCCCATGTGCGAGCAGGCGCGCCTGCGCTGCGCGCCCATCATGGAGCAGTTCAACTTCGG
CTGGCCGGACTCGCTCGACTGCGCCCGGCTGCCCACGCGCAACGACCCGCACGCGCTGTGCATGGAGGCG
CCCGAGAACGCCACGGCCGGCCCCGCGGAGCCCCACAAGGGCCTGGGCATGCTGCCCGTGGCGCCGCGGC
CCGCGCGCCCTCCCGGAGACCTGGGCCCGGGCGCGGGCGGCAGTGGCACCTGCGAGAACCGCGAGAAGTT
CCAGTACGTGGAGAAGAGCCGCTCGTGCGCACCGCGCTGCGGGCCCGGCGTCGAGGTGTTCTGGTCCCGG
CGCGACAAGGACTTCGCGCTGGTCTGGATGGCCGTGTGGTCGGCGCTGTGCTTCTTCTCCACCGCCTTCA
CTGTGCTCACCTTCTTGCTGGAGCCCCACCGCTTCCAGTACCCCGAGCGCCCCATCATCTTCCTCTCCAT
GTGCTACAACGTCTACTCGCTGGCCTTCCTGATCCGTGCGGTGGCCGAAACGCAAAACGGGGCCTGTG
