>Addgene plasmid #195847 | HiBiT-FZD9 | depositor partial sequence | sequence record 379775 | BGH reverse
GGTTACGGGGCCTCTAGGATTACGTGAGGTGTGTGGGGTTCTCCAAAGAGGGGTCCGTCTTAGTCATGTG
CAAGACCACGGTGGGAGCCTTATAGTGGCAGTGCGTGCCACGTCCGTAGCTCCCGGGGGCGTGGCAGGCC
TTGGCCCGGGCCCGGCCAGCTGCTATCTTGCGGTAGCACAGGCTCTGCCAGGTCTGGAAAGTCTTGGAGC
TCCACACCCAGACGCCGTTGGTGATCCCCACCACCAGTGACATGAAAATTTTGAGCATGAAGACCGCCAC
GGTGGGCACCGAGCCCCCTGGCAGCGAGCAGTCCCTCCGGCCTCCGGGCCCCGCGGCCGCTGCGCATGGC
TGCTCTGTGGCCCGAAGGCGCCAGAAGTCCATGTTGAGGCGTTCGTAGACATAGCAAACGATGACGCAGG
TGGCGGGCACCGTGTAGAGGATGGAGAAGACCCCGACCTTGACCATGAGCTTCTCCAGCTTCTCTGTGTT
GGTGCCGCCCGTCTTCATGATCTTGCGGATGTGGAAGAGGGCCACGAAGCCGGTCAGGAGGAAACTACTG
CCCAGCACCAGGTAGCCAGAGAGGGGCACCAGCACGAAGCCCGTGAGCGCTGCTGCATCCGTGCTGGCCA
CGTAGCAAAGCCCAGTCAGCTCATCACCCGCCACCTTGCGCAGGGTCAGGATGACGATGGTCTTGAGCGC
GGGCAGGCCCCAGGCAGCCATGTGGAAATAGCTGCCGTGGGCCTCGATGGCCTCGTGGCCCCATTTCTTC
CCGGCAGCCAGGAACCAGGTGAGCGTCAGGACCACCCACCAGAGCGAGCTGGCCATGCCGAAGTAGTAGA
GCAGTAGGAAGACCAGCGTGCAGCCCGTGTTCTCCAGGCCCTCCTGGATCACGTAGAGCGCGCCCGCCTC
CTGGTCACAGGCCACGCTCTGCGCTCCGGCCACCGCACGGATCAGGAAGGCCAGCGAGTAGACGTTGTAG
CACATGGAGAGGAAGATGATGGGGCGCTCGGGGTACTGGAAGCGGTGGGGCTCCAGCAAGAAGGTGAGCA
CAGTGAAGGCGGTGGAGAAAAAGC
